>Addgene plasmid #131659 | ELF5_pet28a | addgene full sequence | sequence record 258532 | Addgene NGS Result
ATCCGGATATAGTTCCTCCTTTCAGCAAAAAACCCCTCAAGACCCGTTTAGAGGCCCCAAGGGGTTATGC
TAGTTATTGCTCAGCGGTGGCAGCAGCCAACTCAGCTTCCTTTCGGGCTTTGTTAGCAGCCGGATCTCAG
TGGTGGTGGTGGTGGTGCTCGAGTGCGGCCGCAAGCTTGTCGACGGAGCTCGAATTCGGATCCTCATAGC
TTGTCTTCCTGCCACCCGTGTGCATTTTTTCCAAATTTGTACACTAACCTTCGGTCAACCCGCTCCAAAA
TTCCTGTTTTATAGTAGTATCTCAGGGCTCTGCTCAACTTTTCATACGTCATTCTGTCATTTTTCTTCCT
TTGTCCCCACATCTTTGCCAGGGCTTCCGATTTAACCACCCGAAAAATTCCTTGTTCCCTATCTTCCCAT
TCCAGAATGCCACAGTTTTCTTCAGGAGATAGAAGCAGGTCTCGTACAAATTCCCATAGATGAGAACTTT
GGAGGCTTGTTCTACTATGACTGTGACAGTCTTGACTTTTGATGCCACTTGTTTTCAAGCAGTTGGAATC
AGCATAGTCTTTGATGGTGGCCTTGCTTTCTTCAGCGTCATTAAAAAAGGAGTAACCTTGTGTGCGGATG
TTCTGGAGGATGAAGTACAGGTACTCGCCGCAGAGGCCAGCTGCCTCGACGAACTCCTCCTGTGTCATGC
TGCACAGCTGCAGGCCACTGATGTTGAAGTTGCAGAAGGAGATGCAATTGGTGTCCAACTTGTACTGGTC
GCAGCAGAACTGGAGCCACTCCCACACATGGCGCTTAGTCCAGTATTCAGGGTGGACTGATGTCCAGTAT
GAGTCACAGGCTGTCTGATGCTCAAAGGCAGGGTAGTACTCTTCATTGCTGAACAGATCAGTCCACGACA
TCAGGGGATCGCAGAAGGATGCATTAGGCAGGAAGGTGCTGTGTGTCACCGAGTCCAACATGCTAGCCAT
ATGGCTGCCGCGCGGCACCAGGCCGCTGCTGTGATGATGATGATGATGGCTGCTGCCCATGGTATATCTC
CTTCTTAAAGTTAAACAAAATTATTTCTAGAGGGGAATTGTTATCCGCTCACAATTCCCCTATAGTGAGT
CGTATTAATTTCGCGGGATCGAGATCTCGATCCTCTACGCCGGACGCATCGTGGCCGGCATCACCGGCGC
CACAGGTGCGGTTGCTGGCGCCTATATCGCCGACATCACCGATGGGGAAGATCGGGCTCGCCACTTCGGG
CTCATGAGCGCTTGTTTCGGCGTGGGTATGGTGGCAGGCCCCGTGGCCGGGGGACTGTTGGGCGCCATCT
CCTTGCATGCACCATTCCTTGCGGCGGCGGTGCTCAACGGCCTCAACCTACTACTGGGCTGCTTCCTAAT
GCAGGAGTCGCATAAGGGAGAGCGTCGAGATCCCGGACACCATCGAATGGCGCAAAACCTTTCGCGGTAT
GGCATGATAGCGCCCGGAAGAGAGTCAATTCAGGGTGGTGAATGTGAAACCAGTAACGTTATACGATGTC
GCAGAGTATGCCGGTGTCTCTTATCAGACCGTTTCCCGCGTGGTGAACCAGGCCAGCCACGTTTCTGCGA
AAACGCGGGAAAAAGTGGAAGCGGCGATGGCGGAGCTGAATTACATTCCCAACCGCGTGGCACAACAACT
GGCGGGCAAACAGTCGTTGCTGATTGGCGTTGCCACCTCCAGTCTGGCCCTGCACGCGCCGTCGCAAATT
GTCGCGGCGATTAAATCTCGCGCCGATCAACTGGGTGCCAGCGTGGTGGTGTCGATGGTAGAACGAAGCG
GCGTCGAAGCCTGTAAAGCGGCGGTGCACAATCTTCTCGCGCAACGCGTCAGTGGGCTGATCATTAACTA
TCCGCTGGATGACCAGGATGCCATTGCTGTGGAAGCTGCCTGCACTAATGTTCCGGCGTTATTTCTTGAT
GTCTCTGACCAGACACCCATCAACAGTATTATTTTCTCCCATGAAGACGGTACGCGACTGGGCGTGGAGC
ATCTGGTCGCATTGGGTCACCAGCAAATCGCGCTGTTAGCGGGCCCATTAAGTTCTGTCTCGGCGCGTCT
GCGTCTGGCTGGCTGGCATAAATATCTCACTCGCAATCAAATTCAGCCGATAGCGGAACGGGAAGGCGAC
TGGAGTGCCATGTCCGGTTTTCAACAAACCATGCAAATGCTGAATGAGGGCATCGTTCCCACTGCGATGC
TGGTTGCCAACGATCAGATGGCGCTGGGCGCAATGCGCGCCATTACCGAGTCCGGGCTGCGCGTTGGTGC
GGATATCTCGGTAGTGGGATACGACGATACCGAAGACAGCTCATGTTATATCCCGCCGTTAACCACCATC
AAACAGGATTTTCGCCTGCTGGGGCAAACCAGCGTGGACCGCTTGCTGCAACTCTCTCAGGGCCAGGCGG
TGAAGGGCAATCAGCTGTTGCCCGTCTCACTGGTGAAAAGAAAAACCACCCTGGCGCCCAATACGCAAAC
CGCCTCTCCCCGCGCGTTGGCCGATTCATTAATGCAGCTGGCACGACAGGTTTCCCGACTGGAAAGCGGG
CAGTGAGCGCAACGCAATTAATGTAAGTTAGCTCACTCATTAGGCACCGGGATCTCGACCGATGCCCTTG
AGAGCCTTCAACCCAGTCAGCTCCTTCCGGTGGGCGCGGGGCATGACTATCGTCGCCGCACTTATGACTG
TCTTCTTTATCATGCAACTCGTAGGACAGGTGCCGGCAGCGCTCTGGGTCATTTTCGGCGAGGACCGCTT
TCGCTGGAGCGCGACGATGATCGGCCTGTCGCTTGCGGTATTCGGAATCTTGCACGCCCTCGCTCAAGCC
TTCGTCACTGGTCCCGCCACCAAACGTTTCGGCGAGAAGCAGGCCATTATCGCCGGCATGGCGGCCCCAC
GGGTGCGCATGATCGTGCTCCTGTCGTTGAGGACCCGGCTAGGCTGGCGGGGTTGCCTTACTGGTTAGCA
GAATGAATCACCGATACGCGAGCGAACGTGAAGCGACTGCTGCTGCAAAACGTCTGCGACCTGAGCAACA
ACATGAATGGTCTTCGGTTTCCGTGTTTCGTAAAGTCTGGAAACGCGGAAGTCAGCGCCCTGCACCATTA
TGTTCCGGATCTGCATCGCAGGATGCTGCTGGCTACCCTGTGGAACACCTACATCTGTATTAACGAAGCG
CTGGCATTGACCCTGAGTGATTTTTCTCTGGTCCCGCCGCATCCATACCGCCAGTTGTTTACCCTCACAA
CGTTCCAGTAACCGGGCATGTTCATCATCAGTAACCCGTATCGTGAGCATCCTCTCTCGTTTCATCGGTA
TCATTACCCCCATGAACAGAAATCCCCCTTACACGGAGGCATCAGTGACCAAACAGGAAAAAACCGCCCT
TAACATGGCCCGCTTTATCAGAAGCCAGACATTAACGCTTCTGGAGAAACTCAACGAGCTGGACGCGGAT
GAACAGGCAGACATCTGTGAATCGCTTCACGACCACGCTGATGAGCTTTACCGCAGCTGCCTCGCGCGTT
TCGGTGATGACGGTGAAAACCTCTGACACATGCAGCTCCCGGAGACGGTCACAGCTTGTCTGTAAGCGGA
TGCCGGGAGCAGACAAGCCCGTCAGGGCGCGTCAGCGGGTGTTGGCGGGTGTCGGGGCGCAGCCATGACC
CAGTCACGTAGCGATAGCGGAGTGTATACTGGCTTAACTATGCGGCATCAGAGCAGATTGTACTGAGAGT
GCACCATTGCGGTGTGAAATACCGCACAGATGCGTAAGGAGAAAATACCGCATCAGGCGCTCTTCCGCTT
CCTCGCTCACTGACTCGCTGCGCTCGGTCGTTCGGCTGCGGCGAGCGGTATCAGCTCACTCAAAGGCGGT
AATACGGTTATCCACAGAATCAGGGGATAACGCAGGAAAGAACATGTGAGCAAAAGGCCAGCAAAAGGCC
AGGAACCGTAAAAAGGCCGCGTTGCTGGCGTTTTTCCATAGGCTCCGCCCCCCTGACGAGCATCACAAAA
ATCGACGCTCAAGTCAGAGGTGGCGAAACCCGACAGGACTATAAAGATACCAGGCGTTTCCCCCTGGAAG
CTCCCTCGTGCGCTCTCCTGTTCCGACCCTGCCGCTTACCGGATACCTGTCCGCCTTTCTCCCTTCGGGA
AGCGTGGCGCTTTCTCATAGCTCACGCTGTAGGTATCTCAGTTCGGTGTAGGTCGTTCGCTCCAAGCTGG
GCTGTGTGCACGAACCCCCCGTTCAGCCCGACCGCTGCGCCTTATCCGGTAACTATCGTCTTGAGTCCAA
CCCGGTAAGACACGACTTATCGCCACTGGCAGCAGCCACTGGTAACAGGATTAGCAGAGCGAGGTATGTA
GGCGGTGCTACAGAGTTCTTGAAGTGGTGGCCTAACTACGGCTACACTAGAAGGACAGTATTTGGTATCT
GCGCTCTGCTGAAGCCAGTTACCTTCGGAAAAAGAGTTGGTAGCTCTTGATCCGGCAAACAAACCACCGC
TGGTAGCGGTGGTTTTTTTGTTTGCAAGCAGCAGATTACGCGCAGAAAAAAAGGATCTCAAGAAGATCCT
TTGATCTTTTCTACGGGGTCTGACGCTCAGTGGAACGAAAACTCACGTTAAGGGATTTTGGTCATGAACA
ATAAAACTGTCTGCTTACATAAACAGTAATACAAGGGGTGTTATGAGCCATATTCAACGGGAAACGTCTT
GCTCTAGGCCGCGATTAAATTCCAACATGGATGCTGATTTATATGGGTATAAATGGGCTCGCGATAATGT
CGGGCAATCAGGTGCGACAATCTATCGATTGTATGGGAAGCCCGATGCGCCAGAGTTGTTTCTGAAACAT
GGCAAAGGTAGCGTTGCCAATGATGTTACAGATGAGATGGTCAGACTAAACTGGCTGACGGAATTTATGC
CTCTTCCGACCATCAAGCATTTTATCCGTACTCCTGATGATGCATGGTTACTCACCACTGCGATCCCCGG
GAAAACAGCATTCCAGGTATTAGAAGAATATCCTGATTCAGGTGAAAATATTGTTGATGCGCTGGCAGTG
TTCCTGCGCCGGTTGCATTCGATTCCTGTTTGTAATTGTCCTTTTAACAGCGATCGCGTATTTCGTCTCG
CTCAGGCGCAATCACGAATGAATAACGGTTTGGTTGATGCGAGTGATTTTGATGACGAGCGTAATGGCTG
GCCTGTTGAACAAGTCTGGAAAGAAATGCATAAACTTTTGCCATTCTCACCGGATTCAGTCGTCACTCAT
GGTGATTTCTCACTTGATAACCTTATTTTTGACGAGGGGAAATTAATAGGTTGTATTGATGTTGGACGAG
TCGGAATCGCAGACCGATACCAGGATCTTGCCATCCTATGGAACTGCCTCGGTGAGTTTTCTCCTTCATT
ACAGAAACGGCTTTTTCAAAAATATGGTATTGATAATCCTGATATGAATAAATTGCAGTTTCATTTGATG
CTCGATGAGTTTTTCTAAGAATTAATTCATGAGCGGATACATATTTGAATGTATTTAGAAAAATAAACAA
ATAGGGGTTCCGCGCACATTTCCCCGAAAAGTGCCACCTAAATTGTAAGCGTTAATATTTTGTTAAAATT
CGCGTTAAATTTTTGTTAAATCAGCTCATTTTTTAACCAATAGGCCGAAATCGGCAAAATCCCTTATAAA
TCAAAAGAATAGACCGAGATAGGGT
[37 nt withheld, positions 5766-5802]
AAAGAACGTGGACTCCAACGTCAAAGG
[49 nt withheld, positions 5830-5878]
T
[91 nt withheld, positions 5880-5970]
G
[124 nt withheld, positions 5972-6095]
CCCATTCGCCA
Features (pLannotate 1.2.2; 21 found; start..end, strand, type, name):
     26..73      -  terminator     T7 terminator: transcription terminator for bacteriophage T7 RNA polymerase
     81..130     -  CDS            SET1 (fragment): solubility-enhancement tag derived from T7 phage gene 10B
    140..157     -  CDS            9xHis (fragment): 9xHis affinity tag
    207..971     -  CDS            ELF5: ELF5_HUMAN - Also known as ESE2. Experimental evidence at protein level: Swiss-Prot protein existence level 1. Isoform 2 binds to DNA sequences containing the consensus nucleotide core sequence GGA[AT]. Transcriptionally activates SPRR2A and the parotid gland-specific PSP promoters. From Homo sapiens (Human).
    984..1001    -  CDS            thrombin site: thrombin recognition and cleavage site
   1012..1028    -  CDS            capTEV™ (fragment): composite tag for in vivo biotinylation, TEV protease cleavage, and 6xHis tagging
   1047..1069    -  RBS            RBS: efficient ribosome binding site from bacteriophage T7 gene 10 (Olins and Rangwala, 1989)
   1084..1108    -  protein_bind   lac operator: The lac repressor binds to the lac operator to inhibit transcription in E. coli. This inhibition can be relieved by adding lactose or isopropyl-β-D-thiogalactopyranoside (IPTG). lac repressor encoded by lacI
   1109..1127    -  promoter       T7 promoter: promoter for bacteriophage T7 RNA polymerase
   1149..1428    +  CDS            TcR (fragment): tetracycline efflux protein; tet; confers resistance to tetracycline
   1436..1513    +  promoter       lacI promoter: lacI
   1514..2596    +  CDS            lacI: lac repressor; lacI; The lac repressor binds to the lac operator to inhibit transcription in E. coli. This inhibition can be relieved by adding lactose or isopropyl-β-D-thiogalactopyranoside (IPTG).
   2609..2630    +  protein_bind   CAP binding site: CAP binding activates transcription in the presence of cAMP. E. coli catabolite activator protein
   2645..2936    +  CDS            TcR (fragment): tetracycline efflux protein; tet; confers resistance to tetracycline
   3008..3388    -  CDS            YPB1_ECOLX: Protein predicted: Swiss-Prot protein existence level 4. From Escherichia coli.
   3405..3596    +  CDS            rop: Rop protein, which maintains plasmids at low copy number; rop
   3698..3837    +  misc_feature   bom: basis of mobility region from pBR322
   4023..4611    -  rep_origin     ori: high-copy-number ColE1/pMB1/pBR322/pUC origin of replication
   4733..5548    +  CDS            KanR: aminoglycoside phosphotransferase; aph(3')-Ia; confers resistance to kanamycin in bacteria or G418 (Geneticin®) in eukaryotes
   5557..5614    -  promoter       AmpR promoter (fragment): bla
   5667..6095    -  rep_origin     f1 ori (sequence partly withheld): f1 bacteriophage origin of replication; arrow indicates direction of (+) strand synthesis
