[The description below was written by a language model from this plasmid's Addgene catalogue record and pLannotate feature annotations shown in this document.]
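Description:
ELF5_pet28a is a bacterial expression plasmid built on the pET-28a backbone for producing the human ETS-family transcription factor ELF5 (also called ESE2) in E. coli. The roughly 768 bp insert, stated to correspond to the coding sequence of the reference ELF5 transcript, was cloned between the NheI and BamHI sites, giving a sequenced plasmid of about 6.1 kb. Propagation relies on a ColE1/pBR322-type origin accompanied by the rop gene and the bom region, and selection is by kanamycin through an aminoglycoside phosphotransferase gene. The catalogue lists the plasmid as high copy, although rop normally restrains copy number. An f1 origin is also present. The short tetracycline-resistance and AmpR promoter fragments in the annotation are backbone remnants rather than functional markers.

Expression is driven by a T7 promoter with an adjacent lac operator, followed by the strong T7 gene 10 ribosome binding site and ending at a T7 terminator. The plasmid also carries lacI with its own promoter, so the lac repressor keeps transcription off until IPTG is added. Expression requires a host that supplies T7 RNA polymerase. The ELF5 reading frame is fused at its N terminus to the backbone-encoded 6xHis tag, which the automated annotation labels as a fragment of a composite tag, with a thrombin cleavage site between tag and protein so the tag can be removed after affinity purification. A second His-tag sequence lies downstream of the insert, as is standard for this backbone, but the record does not indicate that it is translated as part of the protein. The construct is intended for making recombinant, purifiable ELF5, and the associated study compared MAPK specificity across ETS family members.
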