Addgene plasmid #131659: ELF5_pet28a
Purpose: Bacterial expression of ETS gene ELF5
Depositing lab: Peter Hollenhorst. Depositing organization: Indiana University, Bloomington. Publication: Comparison of MAPK specificity across the ETS transcription factor family identifies a high-affinity ERK interaction required for ERG function in prostate cells. Selvaraj N, Kedage V, Hollenhorst PC. Cell Commun Signal. 2015 Feb 19;13:12. doi: 10.1186/s12964-015-0089-7. PubMed 25885538.
Backbone
  Vector backbone: pet28a
  Backbone manufacturer: EMD Biosciences
  Backbone size w/o insert (bp): 5369
  Vector type: Bacterial Expression
Growth in bacteria
  Bacterial resistance: Kanamycin, 50 μg/mL
  Growth temperature: 37°C
  Growth strain: DH5alpha
  Copy number: High Copy
Gene/Insert
  Gene/Insert name: ELF5 (alt name: ESE2)
  Species: H. sapiens (human)
  Insert size (bp): 768
  Entrez Gene: ELF5 (a.k.a. ESE2)
  Tag / fusion protein: 6xHis (N terminal on backbone)
  Cloning method: Restriction Enzyme; 5′ cloning site Nhe1 (unknown if destroyed); 3′ cloning site BamH1 (unknown if destroyed)
  Sequencing primers: 5′ T7 Fwd
Terms and licenses: Academic/Nonprofit Terms; Industry Terms: Not Available to Industry
Depositor comments: insert equivalent to CDS in NM_001422
How to cite: ELF5_pet28a was a gift from Peter Hollenhorst (Addgene plasmid # 131659 ; http://n2t.net/addgene:131659 ; RRID:Addgene_131659)
